>Addgene plasmid #157497 | pD649-HAsp-IGSF10(Trunc1)-COMP5AP-AviTag-9xHis | depositor full sequence | sequence record 304103 | Full Sequence
TTTCAATATTATTGAAGCATTTATCAGGGTTATTGTCTCATGAGCGGATACATATTTGAATGTATTTAGA
AAAATAAACAAATAGGGGTCAGTGTTACAACCAATTAACCAATTCTGAACATTATCGCGAGCCCATTTAT
ACCTGAATATGGCTCATAACACCCCTTGCTCATGACCAAAATCCCTTAACGTGAGTTACGCGCGCGTCGT
TCCACTGAGCGTCAGACCCCGTAGAAAAGATCAAAGGATCTTCTTGAGATCCTTTTTTTCTGCGCGTAAT
CTGCTGCTTGCAAACAAAAAAACCACCGCTACCAGCGGTGGTTTGTTTGCCGGATCAAGAGCTACCAACT
CTTTTTCCGAAGGTAACTGGCTTCAGCAGAGCGCAGATACCAAATACTGTTCTTCTAGTGTAGCCGTAGT
TAGCCCACCACTTCAAGAACTCTGTAGCACCGCCTACATACCTCGCTCTGCTAATCCTGTTACCAGTGGC
TGCTGCCAGTGGCGATAAGTCGTGTCTTACCGGGTTGGACTCAAGACGATAGTTACCGGATAAGGCGCAG
CGGTCGGGCTGAACGGGGGGTTCGTGCACACAGCCCAGCTTGGAGCGAACGACCTACACCGAACTGAGAT
ACCTACAGCGTGAGCTATGAGAAAGCGCCACGCTTCCCGAAGGGAGAAAGGCGGACAGGTATCCGGTAAG
CGGCAGGGTCGGAACAGGAGAGCGCACGAGGGAGCTTCCAGGGGGAAACGCCTGGTATCTTTATAGTCCT
GTCGGGTTTCGCCACCTCTGACTTGAGCGTCGATTTTTGTGATGCTCGTCAGGGGGGCGGAGCCTATGGA
AAAACGCCAGCAACGCGGCCTTTTTACGGTTCCTGGCCTTTTGCTGGCCTTTTGCTCACATGTTCTTTCC
TGCGTTATCCCCTGATTCTGTGGATAACCGTATTACCGCCTTTGAGTGAGCTGATACCGCTCGCCGCAGC
CGAACGACCGAGCGCAGCGAGTCAGTGAGCGAGGAAGCGGAAGGCGAGAGTAGGGAACTGCCAGGCATCA
AACTAAGCAGAAGGCCCCTGACGGATGGCCTTTTTGCGTTTCTACAAACTCTTTCTGTGTTGTAAAACGA
CGGCCAGTCTTAAGCTCGGGCCCCCTGGGCGGTTCTGATAACGAGTAATCGTTAATCCGCAAATAACGTA
AAAACCCGCTTCGGCGGGTTTTTTTATGGGGGGAGTTTAGGGAAAGAGCATTTGTCAGAATATTTAAGGG
CGCCTGTCACTTTGCTTGATATATGAGAATTATTTAACCTTATAAATGAGAAAAAAGCAACGCACTTTAA
ATAAGATACGTTGCTTTTTCGATTGATGAACACCTATAATTAAACTATTCATCTATTATTTATGATTTTT
TGTATATACAATATTTCTAGTTTGTTAAAGAGAATTAAGAAAATAAATCTCGAAAATAATAAAGGGAAAA
TCAGTTTTTGATATCAAAATTATACATGTCAACGATAATACAAAATATAATACAAACTATAAGATGTTAT
CAGTATTTATTATCATTTAGAATAAATTTTGTGTCGCCCTTAATTGTGAGCGGATAACAATTACGAGCTT
CATGCACAGTGGCGTTGACTCAATATTGGCCATTAGCCATATTATTCATTGGTTATATAGCATAAATCAA
TATTGGCTATTGGCCATTGCATACGTTGTATCTATATCATAATATGTACATTTATATTGGCTCATGTCCA
ATATGACCGCCATGTTGGCATTGATTATTGACTAGTTATTAATAGTAATCAATTACGGGGTCATTAGTTC
ATAGCCCATATATGGAGTTCCGCGTTACATAACTTACGGTAAATGGCCCGCCTGGCTGACCGCCCAACGA
CCCCCGCCCATTGACGTCAATAATGACGTATGTTCCCATAGTAACGCCAATAGGGACTTTCCATTGACGT
CAATGGGTGGAGTATTTACGGTAAACTGCCCACTTGGCAGTACATCAAGTGTATCATATGCCAAGTACGC
CCCCTATTGACGTCAATGACGGTAAATGGCCCGCCTGGCATTATGCCCAGTACATGACCTTATGGGACTT
TCCTACTTGGCAGTACATCTACGTATTAGTCATCGCTATTACCATGGTGATGCGGTTTTGGCAGTACATC
AATGGGCGTGGATAGCGGTTTGACTCACGGGGATTTCCAAGTCTCCACCCCATTGACGTCAATGGGAGTT
TGTTTTGGCACCAAAATCAACGGGACTTTCCAAAATGTCGTAACAACTCCGCCCCATTGACGCAAATGGG
CGGTAGGCGTGTACGGTGGGAGGTCTATATAAGCAGAGCTCGTTTAGTGAACCGTCAGATCGCCTGGAGA
CGCCATCCACGCTGTTTTGACCTCCATAGAAGACACCGGGACCGATCCAGCCTCCGCGGCCGGGAACGGT
GCATTGGAACGCGGATTCCCCGTGCCAAGAGTGACGTAAGTACCGCCTATAGAGTCTATAGGCCCACCCC
CTTGGCTTCGTTAGAACGCGGCTACAATTAATACATAACCTTATGTATCATACACATACGATTTAGGTGA
CACTATAGAATAACATCCACTTTGCCTTTCTCTCCACAGGTGTCCACTCCCAGGTCCAACTGCACCTCGG
TTCTATCGAAAACGCGCCTGCTAGCGCCACCATGAAGACCATCATTGCCCTGAGCTACATCTTCTGCCTG
GTGTTCGCTGCGGCCGCCTGTCCTAGAAGATGTGCCTGTTACATGCCCACCGAGGTGCACTGTACCTTCA
GATACCTGACCAGCATTCCCGACAGCATCCCTCCAAACGTGGAACGGATCAACCTGGGCTACAATAGCCT
CGTGCGGCTGATGGAAACCGACTTCTCTGGCCTGACCAAGCTGGAACTGCTGATGCTGCACAGCAACGGC
ATCCACACAATCCCCGACAAGACCTTCAGCGATCTGCAGGCCCTCCAGGTGCTGAAGATGAGCTACAACA
AAGTGCGGAAGCTGCAGAAGGACACCTTCTACGGCCTGAGAAGCCTGACCAGACTGCACATGGACCACAA
CAACATCGAGTTCATCAACCCCGAGGTGTTCTATGGCCTGAACTTCCTGAGACTGGTGCACCTGGAAGGC
AACCAGCTGACAAAGCTGCACCCCGATACCTTCGTGTCCCTGAGCTACCTGCAGATTTTCAAGATCAGCT
TCATCAAGTTCCTCTACCTGAGCGACAACTTTCTGACCAGCCTGCCTCAAGAGATGGTGTCCTACATGCC
CGACCTGGACAGCCTGTATCTGCACGGCAATCCTTGGACCTGCGACTGCCACCTGAAGTGGCTGAGCGAC
TGGATTCAAGAGAAGCCCGACGTGATCAAGTGCAAGAAGGACAGAAGCCCTAGCAGCGCCCAGCAGTGCC
CTCTGTGTATGAACCCTAGAACCAGCAAGGGCAAGCCCCTGGCTATGGTGTCTGCCGCTGCCTTTCAGTG
TGCCAAGCCTACCATCGACAGCAGCCTGAAGTCCAAGAGCCTGACAATCCTGGAAGATAGCAGCAGCGCC
TTCATCAGCCCTCAGGGCTTTATGGCCCCTTTCGGCAGCCTGACACTGAACATGACCGACCAGAGCGGCA
ACGAGGCCAACATGGTCTGCAGCATCCAGAAGCCAAGCCGGACAAGCCCTATCGCCTTCACCGAAGAGAA
CGACTACATCGTGCTGAATACCAGCTTCTCCACCTTCCTCGTGTGCAACATCGACTACGGCCACATCCAG
CCTGTGTGGCAGATTCTGGCCCTGTACAGCGATAGCCCTCTGATCCTGGAAAGAAGCCATCTGCTGAGCG
AGACACCCCAGCTGTACTACAAGTACAAACAGGTGGCCCCTAAGCCTGAGGACATCTTCACCAATATCGA
GGCCGACCTGAGAGCCGATCCTAGCTGGCTGATGCAGGACCAGATCTCCCTGCAGCTGAATAGAACCGCC
ACCACCTTCAGCACACTGCAGATCCAGTACAGCAGCGACGCCCAGATTACACTGCCTAGAGCCGAGATGA
GGCCCGTGAAGCACAAGTGGACCATGATCAGCCGGGACAACAACACCAAACTGGAACACACAGTGCTCGT
CGGCGGCACCGTTGGACTGAATTGTCCTGGACAAGGCGACCCCACACCTCATGTTGATTGGCTGCTGGCC
GACGGCTCTAAAGTGCGGGCTCCTTATGTGTCCGAGGACGGCAGAATCCTGATCGACAAGTCCGGCAAAC
TCGAGCTGCAGATGGCCGATAGCTTCGACACAGGCGTGTACCACTGCATCTCCAGCAACTACGACGACGC
CGACATCCTGACCTACCGGATCACAGTGGTGGAACCCCTGGTGGAAGCCTATCAAGAGAATGGCATCCAC
CACACCGTGTTCATCGGCGAGACACTGGACCTGCCTTGTCACAGCACTGGCATCCCTGATGCCAGCATCT
CTTGGGTCATCCCCGGCAACAATGTGCTGTACCAGAGCAGCAGAGACAAGAAAGTGCTGAACAACGGCAC
CCTGAGAATCCTGCAAGTGACCCCTAAGGACCAGGGCTACTACAGATGTGTGGCCGCCAATCCTTCTGGC
GTGGACTTCCTGATCTTCCAAGTGTCTGGCGCGCCGGAAGATCAAGTTGATCCAAGATTGATTGATGGCA
AGGGCGGATCTCTGGAGGTGCTGTTCCAGGGACCAGGCGGAAGCGGCAATCCCGGCGGCGATCTGGCCCC
CCAGATGCTGCGCGAGCTGCAGGAGACCAATGCCGCCCTGCAGGACGTGCGCGAGCTGCTGCGCCACCGC
GTGAAGGAGATCACCTTCCTGAAGAACACCGTGATGGAGTGCGACGCCTGCGGTATGCAGCCCTCTAGAG
GCTCCGGCTCCATCATCCCAGTTGAGGAGGAGAACCCGGACTTCTGGAACCGCGAGGCAGCCGAGGCCCT
GGGTGCCGCCAAGAAGCTGCAGCCTGCACAGACAGCCGCCAAGAACCTCATCATCTTCCTGGGCGATGGG
ATGGGGGTGTCTACGGTGACAGCTGCCAGGATCCTAAAAGGGCAGAAGAAGGACAAACTGGGGCCTGAGA
TACCCCTGGCCATGGACCGCTTCCCATATGTGGCTCTGTCCAAGACATACAATGTAGACAAACATGTGCC
AGACAGTGGAGCCACAGCCACGGCCTACCTGTGCGGGGTCAAGGGCAACTTCCAGACCATTGGCTTGAGT
GCAGCCGCCCGCTTTAACCAGTGCAACACGACACGCGGCAACGAGGTCATCTCCGTGATGAATCGGGCCA
AGAAAGCAGGGAAGTCAGTGGGAGTGGTAACCACCACACGAGTGCAGCACGCCTCGCCAGCCGGCACCTA
CGCCCACACGGTGAACCGCAACTGGTACTCGGACGCCGACGTGCCTGCCTCGGCCCGCCAGGAGGGGTGC
CAGGACATCGCTACGCAGCTCATCTCCAACATGGACATTGACGTGATCCTAGGTGGAGGCCGAAAGTACA
TGTTTCGCATGGGAACCCCAGACCCTGAGTACCCAGATGACTACAGCCAAGGTGGGACCAGGCTGGACGG
GAAGAATCTGGTGCAGGAATGGCTGGCGAAGCGCCAGGGTGCCCGGTATGTGTGGAACCGCACTGAGCTC
ATGCAGGCTTCCCTGGACCCGTCTGTGACCCATCTCATGGGTCTCTTTGAGCCTGGAGACATGAAATACG
AGATCCACCGAGACTCCACACTGGACCCCTCCCTGATGGAGATGACAGAGGCTGCCCTGCGCCTGCTGAG
CAGGAACCCCCGCGGCTTCTTCCTCTTCGTGGAGGGTGGTCGCATCGACCATGGTCATCATGAAAGCAGG
GCTTACCGGGCACTGACTGAGACGATCATGTTCGACGACGCCATTGAGAGGGCGGGCCAGCTCACCAGCG
AGGAGGACACGCTGAGCCTCGTCACTGCCGACCACTCCCACGTCTTCTCCTTCGGAGGCTACCCCCTGCG
AGGGAGCTCCATCTTCGGGCTGGCCCCTGGCAAGGCCCGGGACAGGAAGGCCTACACGGTCCTCCTATAC
GGAAACGGTCCAGGCTATGTGCTCAAGGACGGCGCCCGGCCGGATGTTACCGAGAGCGAGAGCGGGAGCC
CCGAGTATCGGCAGCAGTCAGCAGTGCCCCTGGACGAAGAGACCCACGCAGGCGAGGACGTGGCGGTGTT
CGCGCGCGGCCCGCAGGCGCACCTGGTTCACGGCGTGCAGGAGCAGACCTTCATAGCGCACGTCATGGCC
TTCGCCGCCTGCCTGGAGCCCTACACCGCCTGCGACCTGGCGCCCCCCGCCGGCACCACCGACGCCGCGC
ACCCGGGTGGCGGAGGACTGAACGACATCTTCGAGGCTCAGAAAATCGAATGGCACGAACATCACCATCA
CCATCACCATCACCATTAAGGCCGGCCTGTAGTCACTGGCACAACGCGTTACCCGGTAAGCCAATCGGGT
ATACACGGTCGTCATACTGCAGACAGGGTTCTTCTACTTTGCAAGATAGTCTTGAGTAGTAAAATAAATA
GATAGAGAAAATCAGCCTCGACTGTGCCTTCTAGTTGCCAGCCATCTGTTGTTTGCCCCTCCCCCGTGCC
TTCCTTGACCCTGGAAGGTGCCACTCCCACTGTCCTTTCCTAATAAAATGAGGAAATTGCATCACAACAC
TCAACCCTATCTCGGTCTATTCTTTTGATTTATAAGGGATTTTGCCGATTTCGGCCTATTGGTTAAAAAA
TGAGCTGATTTAACAAAAATTTAACGCGAATTAATTCTGTGGAATGTGTGTCAGTTAGGGTGTGGAAAGT
CCCCAGGCTCCCCAGCAGGCAGAAGTATGCAAAGCATGCATCTCAATTAGTCAGCAACCAGGTGTGGAAA
GTCCCCAGGCTCCCCAGCAGGCAGAAGTATGCAAAGCATGCATCTCAATTAGTCAGCAACCATAGTCCCG
CCCCTAACTCCGCCCATCCCGCCCCTAACTCCGCCCAGTTCCGCCCATTCTCCGCCCCATGGCTGACTAA
TTTTTTTTATTTATGCAGAGGCCGAGGCCGCCTCTGCCTCTGAGCTATTCCAGAAGTAGTGAGGAGGCTT
TTTTGGAGGCCTAGGCTTTTGCAAAAAGCTCCCGGGAGCTTGTATATCCATTTTCGGATCTGATCAGCAC
GTGTTGACAATTAATCATCGGCATAGTATATCGGCATAGTATAATACGACAAGGTGAGGAACTAAACCAT
GACCGAGTACAAGCCCACGGTGCGCCTCGCCACCCGCGACGACGTCCCCAGGGCCGTACGCACCCTCGCC
GCCGCGTTCGCCGACTACCCCGCCACGCGCCACACCGTCGATCCGGACCGCCACATCGAGCGGGTCACCG
AGCTGCAAGAACTCTTCCTCACGCGCGTCGGGCTCGACATCGGCAAGGTGTGGGTCGCGGACGACGGCGC
CGCGGTGGCGGTCTGGACCACGCCGGAGAGCGTCGAAGCGGGGGCGGTGTTCGCCGAGATCGGCCCGCGC
ATGGCCGAGTTGAGCGGTTCCCGGCTGGCCGCGCAGCAACAGATGGAAGGCCTCCTGGCGCCGCACCGGC
CCAAGGAGCCCGCGTGGTTCCTGGCCACCGTCGGCGTCTCGCCCGACCACCAGGGCAAGGGTCTGGGCAG
CGCCGTCGTGCTCCCCGGAGTGGAGGCGGCCGAGCGCGCCGGGGTGCCCGCCTTCCTGGAGACATCCGCG
CCCCGCAACCTCCCCTTCTACGAGCGGCTCGGCTTCACCGTCACCGCCGACGTCGAGGTGCCCGAAGGAC
CGCGCACCTGGTGCATGACCCGCAAGCCCGGTGCCTGACACGTGCTACGAGATTTCGATTCCACCGCCGC
CTTCTATGAAAGGTTGGGCTTCGGAATCGTTTTCCGGGACGCCGGCTGGATGATCCTCCAGCGCGGGGAT
CTCATGCTGGAGTTCTTCGCCCACCCCAACTTGTTTATTGCAGCTTATAATGGTTACAAATAAAGCAATA
GCATCACAAATTTCACAAATAAAGCATTTTTTTCACTGCATTCTAGTTGTGGTTTGTCCAAACTCATCAA
TGTATCTTATCATGTCTGTATACCGTCGACCTCTAGCTAGAGCTTGGCGTAATCATGGTCATTACCAATG
CTTAATCAGTGAGGCACCTATCTCAGCGATCTGTCTATTTCGTTCATCCATAGTTGCCTGACTCCCCGTC
GTGTAGATAACTACGATACGGGAGGGCTTACCATCTGGCCCCAGCGCTGCGATGATACCGCGAGAACCAC
GCTCACCGGCTCCGGATTTATCAGCAATAAACCAGCCAGCCGGAAGGGCCGAGCGCAGAAGTGGTCCTGC
AACTTTATCCGCCTCCATCCAGTCTATTAATTGTTGCCGGGAAGCTAGAGTAAGTAGTTCGCCAGTTAAT
AGTTTGCGCAACGTTGTTGCCATCGCTACAGGCATCGTGGTGTCACGCTCGTCGTTTGGTATGGCTTCAT
TCAGCTCCGGTTCCCAACGATCAAGGCGAGTTACATGATCCCCCATGTTGTGCAAAAAAGCGGTTAGCTC
CTTCGGTCCTCCGATCGTTGTCAGAAGTAAGTTGGCCGCAGTGTTATCACTCATGGTTATGGCAGCACTG
CATAATTCTCTTACTGTCATGCCATCCGTAAGATGCTTTTCTGTGACTGGTGAGTACTCAACCAAGTCAT
TCTGAGAATAGTGTATGCGGCGACCGAGTTGCTCTTGCCCGGCGTCAATACGGGATAATACCGCGCCACA
TAGCAGAACTTTAAAAGTGCTCATCATTGGAAAACGTTCTTCGGGGCGAAAACTCTCAAGGATCTTACCG
CTGTTGAGATCCAGTTCGATGTAACCCACTCGTGCACCCAACTGATCTTCAGCATCTTTTACTTTCACCA
GCGTTTCTGGGTGAGCAAAAACAGGAAGGCAAAATGCCGCAAAAAAGGGAATAAGGGCGACACGGAAATG
TTGAATACTCATATTCTTCCTT
Features (pLannotate 1.2.2; 24 found; start..end, strand, type, name):
    119..143     -  CDS            KanR (fragment): aminoglycoside phosphotransferase; aph(3')-Ia; confers resistance to kanamycin
    254..842     +  rep_origin     ori: high-copy-number ColE1/pMB1/pBR322/pUC origin of replication
   1067..1084    +  terminator     rrnB T2 terminator (fragment): transcription terminator T2 from the E. coli rrnB gene
   1109..1128    -  CDS            lacZα (fragment): LacZα fragment of β-galactosidase; lacZ fragment
   1584..1600    +  protein_bind   lac operator: The lac repressor binds to the lac operator to inhibit transcription in E. coli. This inhibition can be relieved by adding lactose or isopropyl-β-D-thiogalactopyranoside (IPTG). lac repressor encoded by lacI
   1843..2146    +  enhancer       CMV enhancer: human cytomegalovirus immediate early enhancer
   2147..2350    +  promoter       CMV promoter: human cytomegalovirus (CMV) immediate early promoter
   2486..2529    +  intron         CMV intron (fragment): modified intron A from human cytomegalovirus
   2581..2599    +  promoter       SP6 promoter: promoter for bacteriophage SP6 RNA polymerase
   2603..2640    +  CDS            IgH signal sequence (fragment): signal sequence from the mouse immunoglobulin heavy chain variable region
   2719..4647    +  CDS            IGSF10 (fragment): IGS10_HUMAN - Also known as CMF608. Experimental evidence at protein level: Swiss-Prot protein existence level 1. Involved in the control of early migration of neurons expressing gonadotropin-releasing hormone (GNRH neurons) (By similarity). May be involved in the maintenance of osteochondroprogenitor cells pool (By similarity). From Homo sapiens (Human).
   4744..4923    +  CDS            Comp (fragment): COMP_RAT - Experimental evidence at protein level: Swiss-Prot protein existence level 1. May play a role in the structural integrity of cartilage via its interaction with other extracellular matrix proteins such as the collagens and fibronectin. Can mediate the interaction of chondrocytes with the cartilage extracellular matrix through interaction with cell surface integrin receptors. Could play a role in the pathogenesis of osteoarthritis. Potent suppressor of apoptosis in both primary chondrocytes and transformed cells. Suppresses apoptosis by blocking the activation of caspase-3 and by indu
   4911..6363    +  CDS            SEAP (fragment): secreted alkaline phosphatase from human placenta The natural enzyme has a C-terminal transmembrane sequence that is replaced by a GPI anchor.
   6388..6429    +  CDS            AviTag™ (fragment): peptide tag that allows for enzymatic biotinylation
   6433..6456    +  CDS            8xHis: 8xHis affinity tag
   6602..6713    +  polyA_signal   bGH poly(A) signal: bovine growth hormone polyadenylation signal
   6714..6822    +  rep_origin     f1 ori (fragment): f1 bacteriophage origin of replication; arrow indicates direction of (+) strand synthesis
   6836..7165    +  promoter       SV40 promoter: SV40 enhancer and early promoter
   7213..7260    +  promoter       EM7 promoter: synthetic bacterial promoter&nbsp
   7279..7878    +  CDS            PuroR (fragment): puromycin N-acetyltransferase; pac from Streptomyces; confers resistance to puromycin
   7888..8013    +  CDS            ble (fragment): BLE_KLEPN - Experimental evidence at protein level: Swiss-Prot protein existence level 1. Binding protein with a strong affinity to the bleomycin family of antibiotics. Binds to CL990; an antimitotic-antibiotic compound. From Klebsiella pneumoniae.
   8008..8129    +  polyA_signal   SV40 poly(A) signal: SV40 polyadenylation signal
   8182..9042    -  CDS            AmpR: β-lactamase; bla; confers resistance to ampicillin, carbenicillin, and related antibiotics
   9045..89      -  promoter       AmpR promoter (fragment) (across the origin): bla
