[The description below was written by a language model from this plasmid's Addgene catalogue record and pLannotate feature annotations shown in this document.]
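Description:
pD649-HAsp-IGSF10(Trunc1)-COMP5AP-AviTag-9xHis is a 9,052 bp mammalian expression plasmid on the pD649 backbone, designed to produce a secreted, multimerised form of part of the extracellular region of human IGSF10 (also known as CMF608). It is maintained in E. coli at high copy through a ColE1/pUC-type origin and selected with ampicillin via the β-lactamase gene. A second cassette, driven by the SV40 early promoter together with the bacterial EM7 promoter, is annotated as encoding puromycin N-acetyltransferase followed by an SV40 polyadenylation signal, which would permit puromycin selection in mammalian cells. Short annotated fragments of KanR, lacZα, ble and the f1 origin appear to be backbone remnants rather than functional elements. The depositor notes that some plasmids in this collection may carry an IS4-like transposase insertion upstream of the CMV promoter; none is annotated here.

Expression is driven by the CMV immediate early enhancer and promoter, followed by an annotated fragment of CMV intron A and an SP6 promoter, which also serves as a sequencing primer site. The open reading frame begins with a signal peptide ("HAsp" in the name, though the annotation software matches it to an immunoglobulin heavy chain leader fragment), followed by the truncated IGSF10 ectodomain, cloned between retained NotI and AscI sites. This is fused in frame to the coiled-coil region of rat cartilage oligomeric matrix protein, known to assemble into pentamers, then human placental alkaline phosphatase, an AviTag for enzymatic biotinylation and a polyhistidine tag (9xHis per the name), ending at a bGH polyadenylation signal. Pentamerisation raises binding avidity and the phosphatase gives an enzymatic readout, which suits the protein to detecting weak extracellular interactions, as in the associated human IgSF cell-surface interactome screen.
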