Addgene plasmid #157497: pD649-HAsp-IGSF10(Trunc1)-COMP5AP-AviTag-9xHis
Purpose: Mammalian expression of cell-surface protein partial extracellular domain fused to COMP5AP-AviTag-9xHis. Protein is secreted from cells.
Depositing lab: Chris Garcia. Depositing organization: Stanford University. Publication: A Human IgSF Cell-Surface Interactome Reveals a Complex Network of Protein-Protein Interactions. Wojtowicz WM, Vielmetter J, Fernandes RA, Siepe DH, Eastman CL, Chisholm GB, Cox S, Klock H, Anderson PW, Rue SM, Miller JJ, Glaser SM, Bragstad ML, Vance J, Lam AW, Lesley SA, Zinn K, Garcia KC. Cell. 2020 Aug 20;182(4):1027-1043.e17. doi: 10.1016/j.cell.2020.07.025. PubMed 32822567.
Backbone
  Vector backbone: pD649
  Backbone size w/o insert (bp): 7153
  Vector type: Mammalian Expression
Growth in bacteria
  Bacterial resistance: Ampicillin, 100 μg/mL
  Growth temperature: 37°C
  Growth strain: DH5alpha
  Copy number: High Copy
Gene/Insert
  Gene/Insert name: IGSF10 (alt name: IGS10)
  Species: H. sapiens (human)
  Insert size (bp): 1899
  Entrez Gene: IGSF10 (a.k.a. CMF608)
  Promoter: CMV/SP6
  Tag / fusion protein: COMP5AP-AviTag-9xHis (C terminal on backbone)
  Cloning method: Restriction Enzyme; 5′ cloning site GCGGCCGC (not destroyed); 3′ cloning site GGCGCGCC (not destroyed)
  Sequencing primers: 5′ ATTTAGGTGACACTATAG; 3′ CGTCGCACTCCATCACGGTG
Resource information
  A portion of this plasmid was derived from a plasmid made by: synthesis by ThermoFisher
Terms and licenses: Academic/Nonprofit Terms; Industry Terms: Not Available to Industry
Depositor comments: Some plasmids in this collection may have an IS4-like element ISVsa5 family transposase upstream of the CMV promoter.
How to cite: pD649-HAsp-IGSF10(Trunc1)-COMP5AP-AviTag-9xHis was a gift from Chris Garcia (Addgene plasmid # 157497 ; http://n2t.net/addgene:157497 ; RRID:Addgene_157497)
