>Addgene plasmid #157497 | pD649-HAsp-IGSF10(Trunc1)-COMP5AP-AviTag-9xHis | depositor partial sequence | sequence record 304104 | insert (extracellular domain truncation)
TGTCCTAGAAGATGTGCCTGTTACATGCCCACCGAGGTGCACTGTACCTTCAGATACCTGACCAGCATTC
CCGACAGCATCCCTCCAAACGTGGAACGGATCAACCTGGGCTACAATAGCCTCGTGCGGCTGATGGAAAC
CGACTTCTCTGGCCTGACCAAGCTGGAACTGCTGATGCTGCACAGCAACGGCATCCACACAATCCCCGAC
AAGACCTTCAGCGATCTGCAGGCCCTCCAGGTGCTGAAGATGAGCTACAACAAAGTGCGGAAGCTGCAGA
AGGACACCTTCTACGGCCTGAGAAGCCTGACCAGACTGCACATGGACCACAACAACATCGAGTTCATCAA
CCCCGAGGTGTTCTATGGCCTGAACTTCCTGAGACTGGTGCACCTGGAAGGCAACCAGCTGACAAAGCTG
CACCCCGATACCTTCGTGTCCCTGAGCTACCTGCAGATTTTCAAGATCAGCTTCATCAAGTTCCTCTACC
TGAGCGACAACTTTCTGACCAGCCTGCCTCAAGAGATGGTGTCCTACATGCCCGACCTGGACAGCCTGTA
TCTGCACGGCAATCCTTGGACCTGCGACTGCCACCTGAAGTGGCTGAGCGACTGGATTCAAGAGAAGCCC
GACGTGATCAAGTGCAAGAAGGACAGAAGCCCTAGCAGCGCCCAGCAGTGCCCTCTGTGTATGAACCCTA
GAACCAGCAAGGGCAAGCCCCTGGCTATGGTGTCTGCCGCTGCCTTTCAGTGTGCCAAGCCTACCATCGA
CAGCAGCCTGAAGTCCAAGAGCCTGACAATCCTGGAAGATAGCAGCAGCGCCTTCATCAGCCCTCAGGGC
TTTATGGCCCCTTTCGGCAGCCTGACACTGAACATGACCGACCAGAGCGGCAACGAGGCCAACATGGTCT
GCAGCATCCAGAAGCCAAGCCGGACAAGCCCTATCGCCTTCACCGAAGAGAACGACTACATCGTGCTGAA
TACCAGCTTCTCCACCTTCCTCGTGTGCAACATCGACTACGGCCACATCCAGCCTGTGTGGCAGATTCTG
GCCCTGTACAGCGATAGCCCTCTGATCCTGGAAAGAAGCCATCTGCTGAGCGAGACACCCCAGCTGTACT
ACAAGTACAAACAGGTGGCCCCTAAGCCTGAGGACATCTTCACCAATATCGAGGCCGACCTGAGAGCCGA
TCCTAGCTGGCTGATGCAGGACCAGATCTCCCTGCAGCTGAATAGAACCGCCACCACCTTCAGCACACTG
CAGATCCAGTACAGCAGCGACGCCCAGATTACACTGCCTAGAGCCGAGATGAGGCCCGTGAAGCACAAGT
GGACCATGATCAGCCGGGACAACAACACCAAACTGGAACACACAGTGCTCGTCGGCGGCACCGTTGGACT
GAATTGTCCTGGACAAGGCGACCCCACACCTCATGTTGATTGGCTGCTGGCCGACGGCTCTAAAGTGCGG
GCTCCTTATGTGTCCGAGGACGGCAGAATCCTGATCGACAAGTCCGGCAAACTCGAGCTGCAGATGGCCG
ATAGCTTCGACACAGGCGTGTACCACTGCATCTCCAGCAACTACGACGACGCCGACATCCTGACCTACCG
GATCACAGTGGTGGAACCCCTGGTGGAAGCCTATCAAGAGAATGGCATCCACCACACCGTGTTCATCGGC
GAGACACTGGACCTGCCTTGTCACAGCACTGGCATCCCTGATGCCAGCATCTCTTGGGTCATCCCCGGCA
ACAATGTGCTGTACCAGAGCAGCAGAGACAAGAAAGTGCTGAACAACGGCACCCTGAGAATCCTGCAAGT
GACCCCTAAGGACCAGGGCTACTACAGATGTGTGGCCGCCAATCCTTCTGGCGTGGACTTCCTGATCTTC
CAAGTGTCT
